Addgene plasmid #109636: actc1b-mKate2-rab3ab
Purpose: Muscle specific zebrafish expression of mKate2 fused to rab3ab
Depositing lab: Rob Parton. Depositing organization: University of Queensland, Institute for Molecular Bioscience. Publication: In vivo cell biological screening identifies an endocytic capture mechanism for T-tubule formation. Hall TE, Martel N, Ariotti N, Xiong Z, Lo HP, Ferguson C, Rae J, Lim YW, Parton RG. Nat Commun. 2020 Jul 24;11(1):3711. doi: 10.1038/s41467-020-17486-w. PubMed 32709891.
Backbone
  Vector backbone: pDEST-actc1b-mKate2-ccdb
  Vector type: Zebrafish plasmids
Growth in bacteria
  Bacterial resistance: Ampicillin, 100 μg/mL
  Growth temperature: 37°C
  Growth strain: DH5alpha
  Copy number: High Copy
Gene/Insert
  Gene/Insert name: rab3ab
  Species: D. rerio (zebrafish)
  Entrez Gene: rab3ab (a.k.a. rab3a, si:ch211-255d18.4, zgc:112516)
  Tag / fusion protein: mKate2 (N terminal on insert)
  Cloning method: Gateway Cloning
Terms and licenses: Academic/Nonprofit Terms; Industry Terms: Not Available to Industry
How to cite: actc1b-mKate2-rab3ab was a gift from Rob Parton (Addgene plasmid # 109636 ; http://n2t.net/addgene:109636 ; RRID:Addgene_109636)
