[The description below was written by a language model from this plasmid's Addgene catalogue record and pLannotate feature annotations shown in this document.]
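Description:
actc1b-mKate2-rab3ab is a zebrafish expression plasmid built by Gateway cloning into the destination vector pDEST-actc1b-mKate2-ccdb, in which recombination replaced the ccdB counter-selection cassette with the zebrafish rab3ab coding sequence. It is maintained in E. coli as a high-copy plasmid through a ColE1/pUC-type origin and is selected with ampicillin via the β-lactamase gene. The backbone also retains pBluescript-derived remnants (a partial M13/f1 origin, lac promoter/operator, T3 promoter and MCS fragments), which play no role in expression in fish.

The payload is an N-terminal fusion of the monomeric red fluorescent protein mKate2 to rab3ab, a small Rab-family GTPase. The annotation tool labels this reading frame by its similarity to mouse Rab3a, a regulator of secretory vesicle docking and exocytosis. The attB sites show the multisite Gateway layout. A stretch of roughly 4 kb lies between attB4 and attB1 and is essentially unannotated apart from a short, probably spurious copia promoter match; by position and by the construct name it should carry the muscle-specific actc1b (cardiac alpha-actin 1b) promoter. mKate2 lies between attB1 and attB2, and rab3ab between attB2 and attB3, followed by an SV40 polyadenylation signal. A fragment matching medaka tyrosinase flanks the cassette; such hits are often seen with Tol2 transposon arms, but the record does not state that Tol2 elements are present.

The depositor-supplied and sequencing-derived records (about 9.6 kb each) show the same features in the same order, differing only in the numbering origin and by a few bases in length. The construct is intended for muscle-specific expression of fluorescently tagged rab3ab in zebrafish, and it comes from an in vivo cell biological screen examining T-tubule formation.
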