Features (pLannotate 1.2.2; 21 found; start..end, strand, type, name):
      7..228     -  rep_origin     M13 ori (fragment) (sequence partly withheld): M13 bacteriophage origin of replication; arrow indicates direction of (+) strand synthesis
    228..515     +  CDS            tyr (fragment) (sequence partly withheld): TYRO_ORYLA - Also known as tyro. Experimental evidence at transcript level: Swiss-Prot protein existence level 2. This is a copper-containing oxidase that functions in the formation of pigments such as melanins and other polyphenolic compounds. From Oryzias latipes (Japanese rice fish) (Japanese killifish).
   1097..1117    +  protein_bind   attB4: mutant version of attB; core recombination site for the Gateway® BP reaction BP Clonase™
   2025..2041    -  promoter       copia promoter (fragment): strong promoter from the Drosophila transposable element copia (Sinclair et al., 1986)
   5093..5113    +  protein_bind   attB1: mutant version of attB; core recombination site for the Gateway® BP reaction BP Clonase™
   5123..5818    +  CDS            mKate2: mKate2 is a basic (constitutively fluorescent) red fluorescent protein published in 2009, derived from Entacmaea quadricolor. It is reported to be a rapidly-maturing monomer with moderate acid sensitivity.
   5820..5844    -  protein_bind   attB2: mutant version of attB; recombination site for the Gateway® BP reaction BP Clonase™
   5846..6502    +  CDS            Rab3a: RAB3A_MOUSE - Experimental evidence at protein level: Swiss-Prot protein existence level 1. Small GTP-binding protein that plays a central role in regulated exocytosis and secretion. Controls the recruitment, tethering and docking of secretory vesicles to the plasma membrane (PubMed:11598194). Upon stimulation, switches to its active GTP-bound form, cycles to vesicles and recruits effectors such as RIMS1, RIMS2, Rabphilin-3A/RPH3A, RPH3AL or SYTL4 to help the docking of vesicules onto the plasma membrane (By similarity). Upon GTP hydrolysis by GTPase-activating protein, dissociates from the ve
   6519..6539    -  protein_bind   attB3: mutant version of attB; core recombination site for the Gateway® BP reaction BP Clonase™
   6543..6563    +  CDS            lacZα (fragment): LacZα fragment of β-galactosidase; lacZ fragment
   6579..6713    -  polyA_signal   SV40 poly(A) signal: SV40 polyadenylation signal
   6736..6819    -  CDS            large T antigen (fragment): large T antigen from SV40 (simian virus 40)
   7385..7425    -  misc_feature   MCS (fragment): pBluescript multiple cloning site
   7438..7456    -  promoter       T3 promoter: promoter for bacteriophage T3 RNA polymerase
   7501..7517    -  protein_bind   lac operator: The lac repressor binds to the lac operator to inhibit transcription in E. coli. This inhibition can be relieved by adding lactose or isopropyl-β-D-thiogalactopyranoside (IPTG). lac repressor encoded by lacI
   7525..7555    -  promoter       lac promoter: promoter for the E. coli lac operon
   7570..7591    -  protein_bind   CAP binding site: CAP binding activates transcription in the presence of cAMP. E. coli catabolite activator protein
   7604..7696    -  CDS            lacI (fragment): lac repressor; lacI; The lac repressor binds to the lac operator to inhibit transcription in E. coli. This inhibition can be relieved by adding lactose or isopropyl-β-D-thiogalactopyranoside (IPTG).
   7879..8467    -  rep_origin     ori: high-copy-number ColE1/pMB1/pBR322/pUC origin of replication
   8638..9498    -  CDS            AmpR: β-lactamase; bla; confers resistance to ampicillin, carbenicillin, and related antibiotics
   9499..9603    -  promoter       AmpR promoter: bla
>Addgene plasmid #109636 | actc1b-mKate2-rab3ab | depositor full sequence | sequence record 206573 | Full Sequence
CCACCTAAATTGTAAGCGTTAATATTTTGTTAAAATTCGCGTTAAATTTTTGTTAAATCAGCTCATTTTT
TAACCAATAGGCCGAAATCGGCAAAATCCCTTATAAATCAAAAGAATAGACCGAGATAGGGT
[37 nt withheld, positions 133-169]
AAAGAACGTGGACTCCAACGTCAAAGG
[32 nt withheld, positions 197-228]
GCTGGCTAAGAACTCATCAGCCTCCCCGGTCCATCTACCCACGTACCAATGCACCAATTGGCCACAATGA
CGGCTACTACATGGTGCCATTCCTTCCTCTTTATAGGAATGGAGACTACCTCCTGTCCAACAAGGCTCTT
GGATACGAGTACGCCTACCTGTTGGACCCAGGTCATTGCACAACACCAGAAATGCCCTCTGATCTGCAAA
AGACGTGAATATCTGTTCAGACACCCATATCCACTCTGTTCCACACAGGTCAGAGGTTTGTCCAGGAGTT
CTTGACAGAGGTGTAAAAAGTACTCAAAAATTTTACTCAAGTGAAAGTACAAGTACTTAGGGAAAATTTT
ACTCAATTAAAAGTAAAAGTATCTGGCTAGAATCTTACTTGAGTAAAAGTAAAAAAGTACTCCATTAAAA
TTGTACTTGAGTATTAAGGAAGTAAAAGTAAAAGCAAGAAAGAAAACTAGAGATTCTTGTTTAAGCTTTT
AATCTCAAAAAACATTAAATGAAATGCATACAAGGTTTTATCCTGCTTTAGAACTGTTTGTATTTAATTA
TCAAACTATAAGACAGACAATCTAATGCCAGTACACGCTACTCAAAGTTGTAAAACCTCAGATTTAACTT
CAGTAGAAGCTGATTCTCAAAATTGTTAGTGTCAAGCCTAGCTCTTTTGGGGCTGAAAAGCAATCCTGCA
GTGCTGAAAAGCCTCTCACAGGCAGCCGATGCGGGAAGAGGTGTATTAGTCTTGATAGAGAGGCTGCAAA
TAGCAGGAAACGTGAGCAGAGACTCCCTGGTGTCTGAAACACAGGCCAGATGGGCCCTCGAGCAGGAAAC
AGCTATGACCATGATTACGCCAAGCTATCAACTTTGTATAGAAAAGTTGGCACGCGCAGATTCCGTGTGG
GCCTGGTAATATCTTACCATTTTAAGCTATTTTAAGATTAGGGAAAAAAATTAAATAAAACTACTTTAAA
ATTACTTTCCTTAAAAAGCAACATATTTATTTAGTTTTTGTTTAACTGGCTCAAGATTGTAATATTTTAC
TTTTACATGTTTTTTTTAAGTACCTAAATGTGTTCAAAAGTAAAGTATGTTATTGTTTTTTTTTTTTTAA
TGTTAGCTAAGCTTTAAATTGTAATATATTACTTTTAAAAGTGACTTTTTAAAAATGTAAATAAAAAAGT
AACTATAAATGTGTAATGCATGTTATTTCTGTGGGTTTTTTAATTTTCATCTCAACTGGGCTTACAATTT
TAACATAATAAAAATCAAATCAAATCAAATCAGGCCCTTATTTGTCACATACACTCTTGTATACTGAAAT
AAACTAAATGTTGAGAAAAATTTAAATACACCAAAATAACGCATACCTTTTTTGTAATTACCTAAGTAAA
ACATTTAGTTCCTTTTTTAAGTGACTCAAGATTGTAATCTATTAATTGTAAAAGATAAAACTAGTGATCA
ATCTGACGTGCTTCTATGCAGCCTGTGAGATTAATTGTGATGTTTAATTATTAAACAATTTAAATGGATC
AAACATTTCACATGTGCTTATTGTGTCCAACAAAACCAGCAGAAGCACTTAAAAATATTGCATGACAACA
TGAGTTTTTAATGTAAATTATATATACTTCCTAAACGAAGTTAATCATATTTTCTAAAATAATAATGTCA
TTGAAATATTTAAATAAATGATAANCTTTAGTTGATTCAACATAAAATTGAAAGCAATAAGGACTTTTTT
TTTTTTACAGCGGTGAAGCAAAAGCNTGNAAATAATCATATAAATATAATAAATAAATAAATAAAATAAT
GGTTCTTGGTGCAAATATGAACACTTTAAATAAATATAGAATAAATATGATCAATAAGTCATAACGACGT
GTTTTATGTTGATTATAATTTAAACATGTTTCTAACGCAAGTTTTAAAAACTGTTTTAAAGTATTATTTT
AAGTTATAAGATCAATTTGACTCAACATTTTGTAGTGAAAATATGTTGTGTAAAATTAATATAATATACA
CTATAAAAATGCAAGGTTCCACACAATTCATTCATGTTGTCCCAACACAAATCGATTAAGTTAACAAATA
TATGTGGATTGAACATAAAAAATTAAGTTGTCCCAATGAAATCTCAAGAATTGTGTTGTTTCAGCTCATT
TTAAATAAGTAGTTTTAACAAGTAAAAAATAACATATTTTTGAGTGTGTATATATATATATTTATATATT
ACAAAATATAATAATATAAAATGTAAAAGATATAAACCATGCTACATATATTTAAGAGCTATTTTGCACA
TTACTTTTTTGCAAGCCATTTGAGTGTTTTTTTACAAATATATATTAGCTAAATATACAATATCTTAAAT
ATACAATTAATCAGACATGCAAAAAATGCATTTAACCTACATAAAAATACATGATCAACATATGTTTTAT
GCTGATTACAACTAAATCAAACGTAATGAAATTAATTTATAAAAGCGATTTAAATATGTCAATATTTTAA
GTTAAAATCACTTGAAACCTACTATAAATGAACTTAAATTTAAAAAATCTCCTTTAATTCCAATGCAGCA
CTGTTGTTTTTTCAGCTGAGGACCCCCGGTGCAGATGGTTGGCCCCCGGCCCGCTATTCTAAGGAAGCCT
TTCTTAATTTTAGGGCGGCGCTGCATGCGCTCAGATCAGATTCACGGGTGGAGAGGGTTATTTTCTCTTT
TTTATTTTTTCTTGCCTGCTCATATTTGGGCCTGTGTGAACCCCAGGCTCCGCCTCGGCCCCCAGGAGCC
GCTCTTATTTAAAGGGGATCCTCGCCTTCAGTCTTCGTCCCAGTGGAAGCATCAGTCTTGTGATAACAAC
TTGGTGAGTCCTACAGACCAGCGCTCGACTCTAGGCTTTAAATGCATTGATTTCTCTGGATTAGCTACCG
GGAGAGTTTTAACTTTGCTTATTAGTCTTGTGCTTGAACTGCTAGGTTTAAAGAGGGTTTTCTCTAATGC
ATGCATGAAGCGACAGCTGAAAACCAGAAATAGAGCGTTTGTCCTCCTGTTAAACTCTAGCCTTTCTTTG
GCATTTGTCAGTCCGAGTCTTCAGCTGCCGGCAGGAGATTGGGTTTCAGTAACACTTGCTGAGCACAAAC
TACACGTGCTTCCTTCAGATTTAATTCATTATTAATCATTCTAGATTTAAATGATCTTCTTACTCATTGC
TGATTATTTTAGCCTTGCGGAGCAGATTAAATGAGCACGTGTTTATTAAGATTGATTTAAATATAATTAA
TATTTCACCACTGTAGTTTTAAAATTGCCTTCTAAGTCATGGTTGATTTTTAATAGGTATCGGCTCTAAT
TAGATTACTATTTTGGTTTTTAAATGTTATTTCTATTTCATTTGTAGGCTCGTTTTTAATGTGATTTTAT
TAGATTCTAGTTTTAAAATCATCTTTTAGCCTTACTGAGCAGACTGAATGAACATGTTTCATTAAGATTA
ACTTCATTATAGTTAATTATTTAATCATTCTAGTGGATTATAAATCAGCTCTATTTAAATTGATTGTCGT
GTTTATTTCTATTTGATTTTTGATTATTTTTTAAGGTCGTTTTTATGTGATTTTTCCCCGATTCTAATTT
TAAACTAATTGTTTGATTTTTATATGATTCGACTCTTTTTAAATGAATTGTTTTGCTTTTTTTATTGAGC
ATATATATATATTATACAATTTCAATCAACAATTGTTGTGCTTTTTAAATGTTGTTTCTATTTCATTTCT
AGGGTCGATTTTATTCGATTCTAGTTTTAAAATCGTGATTTCTAACTCCTAACCTTACTGAGCAGACTGA
ATGAACATGTTTCATCAAGATTAACTTCATTATAGTTAATTATTGAATCGGGCTAGTGGTTTATAAATCA
GCTCTATTATAAATTAATTGTCATCATTATTTCTATTTAATTTTTATTATTTTTTTAGGATTATTTTTAA
GGGATTTTTTTCACGTTCTAGTTTTAAACTCAATGCTCATTACTGCTCACCCTTGCTGAGCAGTCTTTCG
TTAAGATTAAATTAATTAATAACCCATTCTAGTTTTAAAACAGTGTCTTAAGGCATAGCTGATATTTTAC
AAGTTTACTATTTAATATATCTCCATTTCTTTTTTTAGGGTCGATTTCATCTGATTTGATTAATTTTTAT
TATCTTCACTAAGCTTTTTGTTCTAGGTTTTATTCTCAGTATTATTACTGTTATATTTGAACTGAATTTC
TCCTCATAGTTTATTCATTTTATTTATTTATTTTTTGTTTATTCGCTATTTTGTATTTTAGTTTTTAATT
AGAAATTTTATTAGAATCGTTTTGAACTAGTTTTTATGCACTCTAACATTAATATTAAATCATAACTATT
ATTTTTATTATAATTTATTTGTGTTTATCTTTTTGTGTAGCTTTCATGTGTTTTTATTTTAGTTTTATTA
TGTTTGCATTGAATTTTTTGGACTAGTTTATATAACGATATACAGAAAAGCCATGACAACAAATGTTTTT
ATAATACCTATTAAGTATAAGCTAATCAGATTTCCACTATTCTGTTCAAAGTTAACATTATTAGCCATTC
TGATGGATCATTTGACATTTGTCATATGTCTTTATGAACACTGCTCTTTCAGATGCCACTTTTAAAGCTG
TTTTTTACAGTAAATGAACGTTTATTATTATGACATTATTTCCTAAGGCCTCTAGAGTACAGCAGGATGT
GGCGTGTGCATTACTGTGTAATTATGCTGACTGTAAATGTGCATTTATAGACTGTCAGCATGTCTGACTG
TGCGCTGTTGTGATTTGTCCTGCACAGACCAAGGCAAGTTTGTACAAAAAAGCAGGCTGCCACCATGGTG
AGCGAGCTGATTAAGGAGAACATGCACATGAAGCTGTACATGGAGGGCACCGTGAACAACCACCACTTCA
AGTGCACATCCGAGGGCGAAGGCAAGCCCTACGAGGGCACCCAGACCATGAGAATCAAGGCGGTCGAGGG
CGGCCCTCTCCCCTTCGCCTTCGACATCCTGGCTACCAGCTTCATGTACGGCAGCAAAACCTTCATCAAC
CACACCCAGGGCATCCCCGACTTCTTTAAGCAGTCCTTCCCCGAGGGCTTCACATGGGAGAGAGTCACCA
CATACGAAGACGGGGGCGTGCTGACCGCTACCCAGGACACCAGCCTCCAGGACGGCTGCCTCATCTACAA
CGTCAAGATCAGAGGGGTGAACTTCCCATCCAACGGCCCTGTGATGCAGAAGAAAACACTCGGCTGGGAG
GCCTCCACCGAGACCCTGTACCCCGCTGACGGCGGCCTGGAAGGCAGAGCCGACATGGCCCTGAAGCTCG
TGGGCGGGGGCCACCTGATCTGCAACTTGAAGACCACATACAGATCCAAGAAACCCGCTAAGAACCTCAA
GATGCCCGGCGTCTACTATGTGGACAGAAGACTGGAAAGAATCAAGGAGGCCGACAAAGAGACCTACGTC
GAGCAGCACGAGGTGGCTGTGGCCAGATACTGCGACCTCCCTAGCAAACTGGGGCACAGAGACCCAGCTT
TCTTGTACAAAGTGGTGGCTTCAGCTACAGACAACCGTTATGGACAAAAGGAGTCTTCTGACCAGAACTT
TGATTACATGTTCAAAATCCTAATCATCGGGAATAGCAGCGTTGGGAAGACCAGCTTTCTGTTTCGCTAT
GCAGATGACTCCTTCACGCCAGCGTTCGTAAGCACCGTCGGCATTGACTTCAAGGTGAAGACCATCTACA
GGAACGACAAGAGGATAAAGCTGCAAATCTGGGACACAGCGGGGCAGGAGCGTTACAGAACCATCACCAC
CGCTTATTACCGTGGAGCCATGGGATTCATCCTCATGTACGACATTACCAATGAGGAGTCTTTCGCTGCA
GTGCAGGACTGGTCCACACAGATTAAGACATACTCATGGGATAACGCTCAGGTGCTTCTAGTAGGCAACA
AGTGTGACATGGAGGATGAGAGGGTCGTGGCTTCTGAAAGGGGCAGACAGCTCTCTGAGCATCTTGGTTT
TGAATATTTCGAAGCCAGTGCCAAGGACAACATTAATGTTAAACAAACCTTCGAGCGGTTGGTGGACATA
ATCTGCGAGAAGATGTCAGAGAGCCTGGATGCTGCCGATCCTGCAGTGACGGGAGCCAAACAAGGGCCGC
AGCTCACAGAGCAGCCCGCCGCCCCGCACCGGGACTGCGCCTGCTGAAAATCCCACAGCTCAACTTTATT
ATACATAGTTGATAATTCACTGGCCGTCGTTTTACGGTACCATCGATGATGATCCAGACATGATAAGATA
CATTGATGAGTTTGGACAAACCACAACTAGAATGCAGTGAAAAAAATGCTTTATTTGTGAAATTTGTGAT
GCTATTGCTTTATTTGTAACCATTATAAGCTGCAATAAACAAGTTAACAACAACAATTGCATTCATTTTA
TGTTTCAGGTTCAGGGGGAGGTGTGGGAGGTTTTTTAAAGCAAGTAAAACCTCTACAAATGTGGTATGGC
TGATTATGATCCTCTAGATCAGATCTGCGAAGATACGGCCACGGGTGCTCTTGATCCTGTGGCTGATTTT
GGACTGTGCTGCTCGCAGCTGCTGATGAATCACATACTTCCTCCATTTTCTTCCACTGATTGACTGTTAT
AATTTCCCTAATTTCCAGGTCAAGGTGCTGTGCATTGTGGTAATAGATGTGACATGACGTCACTTCCAAA
GGACCAATGAACATGTCTGACCAATTTCATATAATGTGAAAACGATTTTCATAGGCAGAATAAATAACAT
TTAAATTAAACTGGGCATCAGCGCAATTCAATTGGTTTGGTAATAGCAAGGGAAAATAGAATGAAGTGAT
CTCCAAAAAATAAGTACTTTTTGACTGTAAATAAAATTGTAAGGAGTAAAAAGTACTTTTTTTTCTAAAA
AAATGTAATTAAGTAAAAGTAAAAGTATTGATTTTTAATTGTACTCAAGTAAAGTAAAAATCCCCAAAAA
TAATACTTAAGTACAGTAATCAAGTAAAATTACTCAAGTACTTTACACCTCTGGTTCTTGACCCCCTACC
TTCAGCAAGCCCAGCAGATCCACTAGTTCTAGAGCGGCCGCCACCGCGGTGGAGCTCCAGCTTTTGTTCC
CTTTAGTGAGGGTTAATTGCGCGCTTGGCGTAATCATGGTCATAGCTGTTTCCTGTGTGAAATTGTTATC
CGCTCACAATTCCACACAACATACGAGCCGGAAGCATAAAGTGTAAAGCCTGGGGTGCCTAATGAGTGAG
CTAACTCACATTAATTGCGTTGCGCTCACTGCCCGCTTTCCAGTCGGGAAACCTGTCGTGCCAGCTGCAT
TAATGAATCGGCCAACGCGCGGGGAGAGGCGGTTTGCGTATTGGGCGCTCTTCCGCTTCCTCGCTCACTG
ACTCGCTGCGCTCGGTCGTTCGGCTGCGGCGAGCGGTATCAGCTCACTCAAAGGCGGTAATACGGTTATC
CACAGAATCAGGGGATAACGCAGGAAAGAACATGTGAGCAAAAGGCCAGCAAAAGGCCAGGAACCGTAAA
AAGGCCGCGTTGCTGGCGTTTTTCCATAGGCTCCGCCCCCCTGACGAGCATCACAAAAATCGACGCTCAA
GTCAGAGGTGGCGAAACCCGACAGGACTATAAAGATACCAGGCGTTTCCCCCTGGAAGCTCCCTCGTGCG
CTCTCCTGTTCCGACCCTGCCGCTTACCGGATACCTGTCCGCCTTTCTCCCTTCGGGAAGCGTGGCGCTT
TCTCATAGCTCACGCTGTAGGTATCTCAGTTCGGTGTAGGTCGTTCGCTCCAAGCTGGGCTGTGTGCACG
AACCCCCCGTTCAGCCCGACCGCTGCGCCTTATCCGGTAACTATCGTCTTGAGTCCAACCCGGTAAGACA
CGACTTATCGCCACTGGCAGCAGCCACTGGTAACAGGATTAGCAGAGCGAGGTATGTAGGCGGTGCTACA
GAGTTCTTGAAGTGGTGGCCTAACTACGGCTACACTAGAAGGACAGTATTTGGTATCTGCGCTCTGCTGA
AGCCAGTTACCTTCGGAAAAAGAGTTGGTAGCTCTTGATCCGGCAAACAAACCACCGCTGGTAGCGGTGG
TTTTTTTGTTTGCAAGCAGCAGATTACGCGCAGAAAAAAAGGATCTCAAGAAGATCCTTTGATCTTTTCT
ACGGGGTCTGACGCTCAGTGGAACGAAAACTCACGTTAAGGGATTTTGGTCATGAGATTATCAAAAAGGA
TCTTCACCTAGATCCTTTTAAATTAAAAATGAAGTTTTAAATCAATCTAAAGTATATATGAGTAAACTTG
GTCTGACAGTTACCAATGCTTAATCAGTGAGGCACCTATCTCAGCGATCTGTCTATTTCGTTCATCCATA
GTTGCCTGACTCCCCGTCGTGTAGATAACTACGATACGGGAGGGCTTACCATCTGGCCCCAGTGCTGCAA
TGATACCGCGAGACCCACGCTCACCGGCTCCAGATTTATCAGCAATAAACCAGCCAGCCGGAAGGGCCGA
GCGCAGAAGTGGTCCTGCAACTTTATCCGCCTCCATCCAGTCTATTAATTGTTGCCGGGAAGCTAGAGTA
AGTAGTTCGCCAGTTAATAGTTTGCGCAACGTTGTTGCCATTGCTACAGGCATCGTGGTGTCACGCTCGT
CGTTTGGTATGGCTTCATTCAGCTCCGGTTCCCAACGATCAAGGCGAGTTACATGATCCCCCATGTTGTG
CAAAAAAGCGGTTAGCTCCTTCGGTCCTCCGATCGTTGTCAGAAGTAAGTTGGCCGCAGTGTTATCACTC
ATGGTTATGGCAGCACTGCATAATTCTCTTACTGTCATGCCATCCGTAAGATGCTTTTCTGTGACTGGTG
AGTACTCAACCAAGTCATTCTGAGAATAGTGTATGCGGCGACCGAGTTGCTCTTGCCCGGCGTCAATACG
GGATAATACCGCGCCACATAGCAGAACTTTAAAAGTGCTCATCATTGGAAAACGTTCTTCGGGGCGAAAA
CTCTCAAGGATCTTACCGCTGTTGAGATCCAGTTCGATGTAACCCACTCGTGCACCCAACTGATCTTCAG
CATCTTTTACTTTCACCAGCGTTTCTGGGTGAGCAAAAACAGGAAGGCAAAATGCCGCAAAAAAGGGAAT
AAGGGCGACACGGAAATGTTGAATACTCATACTCTTCCTTTTTCAATATTATTGAAGCATTTATCAGGGT
TATTGTCTCATGAGCGGATACATATTTGAATGTATTTAGAAAAATAAACAAATAGGGGTTCCGCGCACAT
TTCCCCGAAAAGTG
