Features (pLannotate 1.2.2; 21 found; start..end, strand, type, name):
      2..22      +  protein_bind   attB1: mutant version of attB; core recombination site for the Gateway® BP reaction BP Clonase™
     32..727     +  CDS            mKate2: mKate2 is a basic (constitutively fluorescent) red fluorescent protein published in 2009, derived from Entacmaea quadricolor. It is reported to be a rapidly-maturing monomer with moderate acid sensitivity.
    729..753     -  protein_bind   attB2: mutant version of attB; recombination site for the Gateway® BP reaction BP Clonase™
    755..1411    +  CDS            Rab3a: RAB3A_MOUSE - Experimental evidence at protein level: Swiss-Prot protein existence level 1. Small GTP-binding protein that plays a central role in regulated exocytosis and secretion. Controls the recruitment, tethering and docking of secretory vesicles to the plasma membrane (PubMed:11598194). Upon stimulation, switches to its active GTP-bound form, cycles to vesicles and recruits effectors such as RIMS1, RIMS2, Rabphilin-3A/RPH3A, RPH3AL or SYTL4 to help the docking of vesicules onto the plasma membrane (By similarity). Upon GTP hydrolysis by GTPase-activating protein, dissociates from the ve
   1428..1448    -  protein_bind   attB3: mutant version of attB; core recombination site for the Gateway® BP reaction BP Clonase™
   1452..1472    +  CDS            lacZα (fragment): LacZα fragment of β-galactosidase; lacZ fragment
   1488..1622    -  polyA_signal   SV40 poly(A) signal: SV40 polyadenylation signal
   1645..1728    -  CDS            large T antigen (fragment): large T antigen from SV40 (simian virus 40)
   2294..2334    -  misc_feature   MCS (fragment): pBluescript multiple cloning site
   2347..2365    -  promoter       T3 promoter: promoter for bacteriophage T3 RNA polymerase
   2410..2426    -  protein_bind   lac operator: The lac repressor binds to the lac operator to inhibit transcription in E. coli. This inhibition can be relieved by adding lactose or isopropyl-β-D-thiogalactopyranoside (IPTG). lac repressor encoded by lacI
   2434..2464    -  promoter       lac promoter: promoter for the E. coli lac operon
   2479..2500    -  protein_bind   CAP binding site: CAP binding activates transcription in the presence of cAMP. E. coli catabolite activator protein
   2513..2605    -  CDS            lacI (fragment): lac repressor; lacI; The lac repressor binds to the lac operator to inhibit transcription in E. coli. This inhibition can be relieved by adding lactose or isopropyl-β-D-thiogalactopyranoside (IPTG).
   2788..3376    -  rep_origin     ori: high-copy-number ColE1/pMB1/pBR322/pUC origin of replication
   3547..4407    -  CDS            AmpR: β-lactamase; bla; confers resistance to ampicillin, carbenicillin, and related antibiotics
   4408..4512    -  promoter       AmpR promoter: bla
   4538..4759    -  rep_origin     M13 ori (fragment) (sequence partly withheld): M13 bacteriophage origin of replication; arrow indicates direction of (+) strand synthesis
   4759..5046    +  CDS            tyr (fragment) (sequence partly withheld): TYRO_ORYLA - Also known as tyro. Experimental evidence at transcript level: Swiss-Prot protein existence level 2. This is a copper-containing oxidase that functions in the formation of pigments such as melanins and other polyphenolic compounds. From Oryzias latipes (Japanese rice fish) (Japanese killifish).
   5628..5648    +  protein_bind   attB4: mutant version of attB; core recombination site for the Gateway® BP reaction BP Clonase™
   6549..6565    -  promoter       copia promoter (fragment): strong promoter from the Drosophila transposable element copia (Sinclair et al., 1986)
>Addgene plasmid #109636 | actc1b-mKate2-rab3ab | addgene full sequence | sequence record 221242 | Addgene NGS Result
GCAAGTTTGTACAAAAAAGCAGGCTGCCACCATGGTGAGCGAGCTGATTAAGGAGAACATGCACATGAAG
CTGTACATGGAGGGCACCGTGAACAACCACCACTTCAAGTGCACATCCGAGGGCGAAGGCAAGCCCTACG
AGGGCACCCAGACCATGAGAATCAAGGCGGTCGAGGGCGGCCCTCTCCCCTTCGCCTTCGACATCCTGGC
TACCAGCTTCATGTACGGCAGCAAAACCTTCATCAACCACACCCAGGGCATCCCCGACTTCTTTAAGCAG
TCCTTCCCCGAGGGCTTCACATGGGAGAGAGTCACCACATACGAAGACGGGGGCGTGCTGACCGCTACCC
AGGACACCAGCCTCCAGGACGGCTGCCTCATCTACAACGTCAAGATCAGAGGGGTGAACTTCCCATCCAA
CGGCCCTGTGATGCAGAAGAAAACACTCGGCTGGGAGGCCTCCACCGAGACCCTGTACCCCGCTGACGGC
GGCCTGGAAGGCAGAGCCGACATGGCCCTGAAGCTCGTGGGCGGGGGCCACCTGATCTGCAACTTGAAGA
CCACATACAGATCCAAGAAACCCGCTAAGAACCTCAAGATGCCCGGCGTCTACTATGTGGACAGAAGACT
GGAAAGAATCAAGGAGGCCGACAAAGAGACCTACGTCGAGCAGCACGAGGTGGCTGTGGCCAGATACTGC
GACCTCCCTAGCAAACTGGGGCACAGAGACCCAGCTTTCTTGTACAAAGTGGTGGCTTCAGCTACAGACA
ACCGTTATGGACAAAAGGAGTCTTCTGACCAGAACTTTGATTACATGTTCAAAATCCTAATCATCGGGAA
TAGCAGCGTTGGGAAGACCAGCTTTCTGTTTCGCTATGCAGATGACTCCTTCACGCCAGCGTTCGTAAGC
ACCGTCGGCATTGACTTCAAGGTGAAGACCATCTACAGGAACGACAAGAGGATAAAGCTGCAAATCTGGG
ACACAGCGGGGCAGGAGCGTTACAGAACCATCACCACCGCTTATTACCGTGGAGCCATGGGATTCATCCT
CATGTACGACATTACCAATGAGGAGTCTTTCGCTGCAGTGCAGGACTGGTCCACACAGATTAAGACATAC
TCATGGGATAACGCTCAGGTGCTTCTAGTAGGCAACAAGTGTGACATGGAGGATGAGAGGGTCGTGGCTT
CTGAAAGGGGCAGACAGCTCTCTGAGCATCTTGGTTTTGAATATTTCGAAGCCAGTGCCAAGGACAACAT
TAATGTTAAACAAACCTTCGAGCGGTTGGTGGACATAATCTGCGAGAAGATGTCAGAGAGCCTGGATGCT
GCCGATCCTGCAGTGACGGGAGCCAAACAAGGGCCGCAGCTCACAGAGCAGCCCGCCGCCCCGCACCGGG
ACTGCGCCTGCTGAAAATCCCACAGCTCAACTTTATTATACATAGTTGATAATTCACTGGCCGTCGTTTT
ACGGTACCATCGATGATGATCCAGACATGATAAGATACATTGATGAGTTTGGACAAACCACAACTAGAAT
GCAGTGAAAAAAATGCTTTATTTGTGAAATTTGTGATGCTATTGCTTTATTTGTAACCATTATAAGCTGC
AATAAACAAGTTAACAACAACAATTGCATTCATTTTATGTTTCAGGTTCAGGGGGAGGTGTGGGAGGTTT
TTTAAAGCAAGTAAAACCTCTACAAATGTGGTATGGCTGATTATGATCCTCTAGATCAGATCTGCGAAGA
TACGGCCACGGGTGCTCTTGATCCTGTGGCTGATTTTGGACTGTGCTGCTCGCAGCTGCTGATGAATCAC
ATACTTCCTCCATTTTCTTCCACTGATTGACTGTTATAATTTCCCTAATTTCCAGGTCAAGGTGCTGTGC
ATTGTGGTAATAGATGTGACATGACGTCACTTCCAAAGGACCAATGAACATGTCTGACCAATTTCATATA
ATGTGAAAACGATTTTCATAGGCAGAATAAATAACATTTAAATTAAACTGGGCATCAGCGCAATTCAATT
GGTTTGGTAATAGCAAGGGAAAATAGAATGAAGTGATCTCCAAAAAATAAGTACTTTTTGACTGTAAATA
AAATTGTAAGGAGTAAAAAGTACTTTTTTTTCTAAAAAAATGTAATTAAGTAAAAGTAAAAGTATTGATT
TTTAATTGTACTCAAGTAAAGTAAAAATCCCCAAAAATAATACTTAAGTACAGTAATCAAGTAAAATTAC
TCAAGTACTTTACACCTCTGGTTCTTGACCCCCTACCTTCAGCAAGCCCAGCAGATCCACTAGTTCTAGA
GCGGCCGCCACCGCGGTGGAGCTCCAGCTTTTGTTCCCTTTAGTGAGGGTTAATTGCGCGCTTGGCGTAA
TCATGGTCATAGCTGTTTCCTGTGTGAAATTGTTATCCGCTCACAATTCCACACAACATACGAGCCGGAA
GCATAAAGTGTAAAGCCTGGGGTGCCTAATGAGTGAGCTAACTCACATTAATTGCGTTGCGCTCACTGCC
CGCTTTCCAGTCGGGAAACCTGTCGTGCCAGCTGCATTAATGAATCGGCCAACGCGCGGGGAGAGGCGGT
TTGCGTATTGGGCGCTCTTCCGCTTCCTCGCTCACTGACTCGCTGCGCTCGGTCGTTCGGCTGCGGCGAG
CGGTATCAGCTCACTCAAAGGCGGTAATACGGTTATCCACAGAATCAGGGGATAACGCAGGAAAGAACAT
GTGAGCAAAAGGCCAGCAAAAGGCCAGGAACCGTAAAAAGGCCGCGTTGCTGGCGTTTTTCCATAGGCTC
CGCCCCCCTGACGAGCATCACAAAAATCGACGCTCAAGTCAGAGGTGGCGAAACCCGACAGGACTATAAA
GATACCAGGCGTTTCCCCCTGGAAGCTCCCTCGTGCGCTCTCCTGTTCCGACCCTGCCGCTTACCGGATA
CCTGTCCGCCTTTCTCCCTTCGGGAAGCGTGGCGCTTTCTCATAGCTCACGCTGTAGGTATCTCAGTTCG
GTGTAGGTCGTTCGCTCCAAGCTGGGCTGTGTGCACGAACCCCCCGTTCAGCCCGACCGCTGCGCCTTAT
CCGGTAACTATCGTCTTGAGTCCAACCCGGTAAGACACGACTTATCGCCACTGGCAGCAGCCACTGGTAA
CAGGATTAGCAGAGCGAGGTATGTAGGCGGTGCTACAGAGTTCTTGAAGTGGTGGCCTAACTACGGCTAC
ACTAGAAGAACAGTATTTGGTATCTGCGCTCTGCTGAAGCCAGTTACCTTCGGAAAAAGAGTTGGTAGCT
CTTGATCCGGCAAACAAACCACCGCTGGTAGCGGTGGTTTTTTTGTTTGCAAGCAGCAGATTACGCGCAG
AAAAAAAGGATCTCAAGAAGATCCTTTGATCTTTTCTACGGGGTCTGACGCTCAGTGGAACGAAAACTCA
CGTTAAGGCATTTTGGTCATGAGATTATCAAAAAGGATCTTCACCTAGATCCTTTTAAATTAAAAATGAA
GTTTTAAATCAATCTAAAGTATATATGAGTAAACTTGGTCTGACAGTTACCAATGCTTAATCAGTGAGGC
ACCTATCTCAGCGATCTGTCTATTTCGTTCATCCATAGTTGCCTGACTCCCCGTCGTGTAGATAACTACG
ATACGGGAGGGCTTACCATCTGGCCCCAGTGCTGCAATGATACCGCGAGACCCACGCTCACCGGCTCCAG
ATTTATCAGCAATAAACCAGCCAGCCGGAAGGGCCGAGCGCAGAAGTGGTCCTGCAACTTTATCCGCCTC
CATCCAGTCTATTAATTGTTGCCGGGAAGCTAGAGTAAGTAGTTCGCCAGTTAATAGTTTGCGCAACGTT
GTTGCCATTGCTACAGGCATCGTGGTGTCACGCTCGTCGTTTGGTATGGCTTCATTCAGCTCCGGTTCCC
AACGATCAAGGCGAGTTACATGATCCCCCATGTTGTGCAAAAAAGCGGTTAGCTCCTTCGGTCCTCCGAT
CGTTGTCAGAAGTAAGTTGGCCGCAGTGTTATCACTCATGGTTATGGCAGCACTGCATAATTCTCTTACT
GTCATGCCATCCGTAAGATGCTTTTCTGTGACTGGTGAGTACTCAACCAAGTCATTCTGAGAATAGTGTA
TGCGGCGACCGAGTTGCTCTTGCCCGGCGTCAATACGGGATAATACCGCGCCACATAGCAGAACTTTAAA
AGTGCTCATCATTGGAAAACGTTCTTCGGGGCGAAAACTCTCAAGGATCTTACCGCTGTTGAGATCCAGT
TCGATGTAACCCACTCGTGCACCCAACTGATCTTCAGCATCTTTTACTTTCACCAGCGTTTCTGGGTGAG
CAAAAACAGGAAGGCAAAATGCCGCAAAAAAGGGAATAAGGGCGACACGGAAATGTTGAATACTCATACT
CTTCCTTTTTCAATATTATTGAAGCATTTATCAGGGTTATTGTCTCATGAGCGGATACATATTTGAATGT
ATTTAGAAAAATAAACAAATAGGGGTTCCGCGCACATTTCCCCGAAAAGTGCCACCTAAATTGTAAGCGT
TAATATTTTGTTAAAATTCGCGTTAAATTTTTGTTAAATCAGCTCATTTTTTAACCAATAGGCCGAAATC
GGCAAAATCCCTTATAAATCAAAAGAATAGACCGAGATAGGGT
[37 nt withheld, positions 4664-4700]
AAAGAACGTGGACTCCAACGTCAAAGG
[32 nt withheld, positions 4728-4759]
GCTGGCTAAGAACTCATCAGCCTCCCCGGTCCATCTACCCACGTACCAATGCACCAATTGGCCACAATGA
CGGCTACTACATGGTGCCATTCCTTCCTCTTTATAGGAATGGAGACTACCTCCTGTCCAACAATGCTCTT
GGATACGAGTACGCCTACCTGTTGGACCCAGGTCATTGCACAACACCAGAAATGCCCTCTGATCTGCAAA
AGACGTGAATATCTGTTCAGACACCCATATCCACTCTGTTCCACACAGGTCAGAGGTTTGTCCAGGAGTT
CTTGACAGAGGTGTAAAAAGTACTCAAAAATTTTACTCAAGTGAAAGTACAAGTACTTAGGGAAAATTTT
ACTCAATTAAAAGTAAAAGTATCTGGCTAGAATCTTACTTGAGTAAAAGTAAAAAAGTACTCCATTAAAA
TTGTACTTGAGTATTAAGGAAGTAAAAGTAAAAGCAAGAAAGAAAACTAGAGATTCTTGTTTAAGCTTTT
AATCTCAAAAAACATTAAATGAAATGCATACAAGGTTTTATCCTGCTTTAGAACTGTTTGTATTTAATTA
TCAAACTATAAGACAGACAATCTAATGCCAGTACACGCTACTCAAAGTTGTAAAACCTCAGATTTAACTT
CAGTAGAAGCTGATTCTCAAAATTGTTAGTGTCAAGCCTAGCTCTTTTGGGGCTGAAAAGCAATCCTGCA
GTGCTGAAAAGCCTCTCACAGGCAGCCGATGCGGGAAGAGGTGTATTAGTCTTGATAGAGAGGCTGCAAA
TAGCAGGAAACGTGAGCAGAGACTCCCTGGTGTCTGAAACACAGGCCAGATGGGCCCTCGAGCAGGAAAC
AGCTATGACCATGATTACGCCAAGCTATCAACTTTGTATAGAAAAGTTGGCACGCGCAGATTCCGTGTGG
GCCTGGTAATATCTTACCATTTTAAGCTATTTTAAGATTAGGGAAAAAAATTAAATAAAACTACTTTAAA
ATTACTTTCCTTAAAAAGCAACATATTTATTTAGTTTTTGTTTAACTGGCTCAAGATTGTAATATTTTAC
TTTTACATGTTTTTTTAAGTACCTAAATGTGTTCAAAAGTAAAGTATGTTATTGTTTTTTTTTTTTAATG
TTAGCTAAGCTTTAAATTGTAATATATTACTTTTAAAAGTGACTTTTTAAAAATGTAAATAAAAAAGTAA
CTATAAATGTGTAATGCATGTTATTTCTGTGGGTTTTTAATTTTCATCTCAACTGGGCTTACAATTTTAA
CATAATAAAAATCAAATCAAATCAAATCAGGCCCTTATTTGTCACATACACTCTTGTATACTGAAATAAA
CTAAATGTTGAGAAAAATTTAAATACACCAAAATAACGCATACCTTTTTTGTAATTACCTAAGTAAAACA
TTTAGTTCCTTTTTTAAGTGACTCAAGATTGTAATCTATTAATTGTAAAAGATAAAACTAGTGATCAATC
TGACGTGCTTCTATGCAGCCTGTGAGATTAATTGTGATGTTTAATTATTAAACAATTTAAATGGATCAAA
CATTTCACATGTGCTTATTGTGTCCAACAAAACCAGCAGAAGCACTTAAAAATATTGCATGACAACATGA
GTTTTTAATGTAAATTATATATACTTCCTAAACGAAGTTAATCATATTTCTAAAATAATAATGTCATTGA
AATATTTAAATAAATGATAAGCTTTAGTTGATTCAACATAAAATTGAAAGCAATAAGGACTTTTTTTTTT
TACAGCGGTGAAGCAAAAGCATGTAATAATCATATAATATAATAAATAAATAAATAAATAATGGCTCTTG
GTGCAAATATGAACACTTTAAATAAATATAGAATAAATATGATCAATAAGTCATAACGATGTGTTTTATG
TTGATTATAATTTAAACATGTTTCTAACGCAAGTTTTAAAAACTGTTTTAAAGTATTATTTTAAGTTATA
AGATCAATTTGACTCAACATTTTGTAGTGAAAATATGTTGTGTAAAATTAATATAATATACACTATAAAA
ATGCAGGGTTCCACACAATACATTAATGTTGTCCCAACACAAATCGATTAAGTTAACAAATATATGTGGA
TTGAACATAAAAAATTAAGTTGTCCCAATGAAATCTCAAGAATTGTGTTGTTTCAGCTCATTTTAAATAA
GTAGTTTTAACAAGTAAAAAATAACATATTTTTGAGTGTGTATATATATATATTACAAAATATAATAATA
TAAAATGTAAAAGATATAAACCATGCTACATATATTTAAGAGCTATTTTGCACATTACTTTTTTGCAAGC
CATTTTAGTGTTTTTTTTACAAATATATATTAGCTAAATATACAATATCTTAAATATACAATTAATCAGA
CATGCAATTAATGCATTTAACCTACATAAAAATACATGATCAACATATGTTTTATGCTGATTACAACTAA
ATCAAACGTAATGAAATTAATTTATAAAAGCGATTTAAATATGTCAATATTTTAAGTTAAAATCACTTGA
AACCTACTATAAATGAACTTAAATTAAAAAAATCTCCTTTAATTCCAATGCAACAGTGTTGTTTTTTCAG
CTGAGGACCCCCGGTGCAGATGGTTGGCCCCCGGCCCGCTATTCTAAGGAAGCCTTTCTTAATTTTAGGG
CGGCGCTGCATGCGCTCAGATCAGATTCACGGGTGGAGAGGGTTATTTTCTCTTTTTTATTTTTTCTTGC
CTGCTCATATTTGGGCCTGTGTGAACCCCAGGCTCCGCCTCGGCCCCCAGGAGCCGCTCTTATTTAAAGG
GGATCCTCGCCTTCAGTCTTCGTCCCAGTGGAAGCATCAGTCTTGTGATAACAACTTGGTGAGTCCTACA
GACCAGCGCTCGACTCTAGGCTTTAAATGCATTGATTTCTCTGGATTAGCTACCGGGAGAGTTTTAACTT
TGCTTATTAGTCTTGTGCTCGAACTGCTAGGTTTAAAGAGTGTTTTCTCTAATGCATGCATGAAGCGACA
GCTGAAAACCAGAAATAGAGCGTTTGTCCTCCTGTTAAACTCTAGCCTTTCTTTGGCATTTGTCAGTCCG
AGTCTTCAGCTGCCGGCAGGAGATTGGGTTTCAGTAACACTTGCTGAGCACAAACTACACGTGCTTTCTT
CAGATTTAATTCATTATTAATCATTCTAGATTTAAATGATGTTCTTACTCATTGCTGATTATTTTAGCCT
TGCGGAGCAGATTAAATGAGCACGTGTTTCATTAAGATTGATTTAAATATAATTAATATTTCACCACTGT
AGTTTTAAAATTGCCTTCTAAGTCATGGTTGATTTTTAATAGGTATCGGCTCTAATTAGATTACTATTTT
GGTTTTTAAATGTTATTTCTATTTCATTTGTAGGCTCGTTTTTAATGTGATTTTATTAGATTCTAGTTTT
AAAATCATCTCTTAGCCTTAATGAGCAGACTGAATGAACATGTTTCATTAAGATTAACTTCATTATAATG
AATTATTTAATCATTCTAGTGGGTTATAAATCAGCTCTATTTAAATTAATTGTCGTGTTTATTTCTATTT
AATTTTTGATTATTTTTTCAGGGTCGTTTTTATGTGATTTTTTCCCGTTTCTAATTTTAAACTAATTGTT
TGATTTTTATATGATTCGACTCTTTTTAAATGAATTGTTTTGCTTTTTTTATTGAGCATATATATATTAT
ACAATTTCAATCAACAATTGTTGTGCTTTTTAAATGTTGTTTCTATTTCATTTCTAGGGTCGATTTTATT
CGATTCTAGTTTTAAAATCGTGATTTTTAACTTCTAACCTTACTGAGCAGACTGAATGAACATGTTTCAT
CAAGATTAACTTCATTATAGTTAATTATTGAATCGTGCTAGTGGTTTATAAATCAGCTCTATTTAAATTA
ATCATCATCATTATTTCTATTTAATTTTTATTATTTCTTTAGGATTATTTTTATGTGATTTTTTTCACGT
TCTAGTTTTAAACTCAATGCTCATTACTGCTCACCCTTGCTGAGCAGTCTTTCGTTAAGATTAAATTAAT
TAATAACCATTCTAGTTTTAAAACAGTGTCTTAAGGCATAGCTGATATTTTACAAGTTTACTATTTAATA
TATCTCCTTTCTTTTTTTAGGGTCGATTTCATCTGATTTGATTAATTTTTATTATCTTCACTAAGCTTTT
TGTTCTAGGTTTTATTCTCAGTATTATTACTGTTATATTTGAACTGAATTTCTCCTCATAGTTTATTCAT
TTTATTTATTTATTTTTTGTTTATTCGCTATTTTGTATTTTAGTTTTTAATTAGAAATTTTATTAGAATC
GTTTTGAACTAGTTTTTATGCACTCTAACATTAATATTAAATCATAACTATTATTTTTATTATAATTTAT
TTGTGTTTATCTTTTTGTGTAGCTTTCATGTGTTTTTATTTTAGTTTTATTATGTTTGCATTGAATTTTT
TGGACTAGTTTATATAACGATATACAGAAAAGCCATGACAACAAATGTTTTTATAATACCTATTAAGTAT
AAGCTAATCAGATTTCCACTATTCTGTTCAAAGTTAACATTATTAGCCATTCTGATGGATCATTTGACAT
TTGTCATATGTCTTTATGAACACTGCTCTTTCAGATGCCACTTTTAAAGCTGTTTTTTACAGTAAATGAA
CGTTTATTATTATGACATTATTTCCTAAGGCCTCTAGAGTACAGCAGGATGTGGCGTGTGCATTACCGTG
TAATTATGCTGACTGTAAATGTGCATTTATAGACTGTCAGCATGTCTGACTGTGCGCTGTTGTGATTGGT
CCTGCACAGACCAAG
